LOCUS       Exported 7926 bp ds-DNA circular SYN 12-MAY-2021
DEFINITION  Module A, Promoter: 35S, Gene: Csy4-P2A-AtCas9_dead (D10A + H840A),
            Terminator: HSP.
ACCESSION   .
VERSION     .
KEYWORDS    pMOD_A0801
SOURCE      synthetic DNA construct
  ORGANISM  synthetic DNA construct
REFERENCE   1 (bases 1 to 7926)
  AUTHORS   Cermak T, Curtin SJ, Gil-Humanes J, Cegan R, Kono TJY, Konecna E,
            Belanto JJ, Starker CG, Mathre JW, Greenstein RL, Voytas DF
  TITLE     A multi-purpose toolkit to enable advanced genome engineering in
            plants.
  JOURNAL   Plant Cell. 2017 May 18. pii: tpc.00922.2016. doi:
            10.1105/tpc.16.00922.
  PUBMED    28522548
REFERENCE   2 (bases 1 to 7926)
  AUTHORS   .
  TITLE     Direct Submission
  JOURNAL   Exported May 12, 2021 from SnapGene Server 1.1.58
            http://www.snapgene.com
FEATURES             Location/Qualifiers
     source          1..7926
                     /organism="synthetic DNA construct"
                     /mol_type="other DNA"
     rep_origin      80..668
                     /direction=RIGHT
                     /label=ori
                     /note="high-copy-number ColE1/pMB1/pBR322/pUC origin of
                     replication"
     primer_bind     569..588
                     /label=pBR322ori-F
                     /note="pBR322 origin, forward primer"
     primer_bind     822..839
                     /label=L4440
                     /note="L4440 vector, forward primer"
     promoter        1366..1711
                     /label=CaMV 35S promoter
                     /note="strong constitutive promoter from cauliflower mosaic
                     virus"
     primer_bind     1654..1674
                     /label=35S promoter
                     /note="CaMV 35S promoter, forward primer"
     CDS             2303..2359
                     /codon_start=1
                     /product="2A peptide from porcine teschovirus-1
                     polyprotein"
                     /label=P2A
                     /note="Eukaryotic ribosomes fail to insert a peptide bond
                     between the Gly and Pro residues, yielding separate
                     polypeptides."
                     /translation="ATNFSLLKQAGDVEENPGP"
     CDS             2360..6463
                     /codon_start=1
                     /product="catalytically dead mutant of the Cas9
                     endonuclease from the Streptococcus pyogenes Type II
                     CRISPR/Cas system"
                     /label=dCas9
                     /note="RNA-guided DNA-binding protein that lacks
                     endonuclease activity due to the D10A mutation in the RuvC
                     catalytic domain and the H840A mutation in the HNH
                     catalytic domain"
                     /translation="MDKKYSIGLAIGTNSVGWAVITDEYKVPSKKFKVLGNTDRHSIKK
                     NLIGALLFDSGETAEATRLKRTARRRYTRRKNRICYLQEIFSNEMAKVDDSFFHRLEES
                     FLVEEDKKHERHPIFGNIVDEVAYHEKYPTIYHLRKKLVDSTDKADLRLIYLALAHMIK
                     FRGHFLIEGDLNPDNSDVDKLFIQLVQTYNQLFEENPINASGVDAKAILSARLSKSRRL
                     ENLIAQLPGEKKNGLFGNLIALSLGLTPNFKSNFDLAEDAKLQLSKDTYDDDLDNLLAQ
                     IGDQYADLFLAAKNLSDAILLSDILRVNTEITKAPLSASMIKRYDEHHQDLTLLKALVR
                     QQLPEKYKEIFFDQSKNGYAGYIDGGASQEEFYKFIKPILEKMDGTEELLVKLNREDLL
                     RKQRTFDNGSIPHQIHLGELHAILRRQEDFYPFLKDNREKIEKILTFRIPYYVGPLARG
                     NSRFAWMTRKSEETITPWNFEEVVDKGASAQSFIERMTNFDKNLPNEKVLPKHSLLYEY
                     FTVYNELTKVKYVTEGMRKPAFLSGEQKKAIVDLLFKTNRKVTVKQLKEDYFKKIECFD
                     SVEISGVEDRFNASLGTYHDLLKIIKDKDFLDNEENEDILEDIVLTLTLFEDREMIEER
                     LKTYAHLFDDKVMKQLKRRRYTGWGRLSRKLINGIRDKQSGKTILDFLKSDGFANRNFM
                     QLIHDDSLTFKEDIQKAQVSGQGDSLHEHIANLAGSPAIKKGILQTVKVVDELVKVMGR
                     HKPENIVIEMARENQTTQKGQKNSRERMKRIEEGIKELGSQILKEHPVENTQLQNEKLY
                     LYYLQNGRDMYVDQELDINRLSDYDVDAIVPQSFLKDDSIDNKVLTRSDKNRGKSDNVP
                     SEEVVKKMKNYWRQLLNAKLITQRKFDNLTKAERGGLSELDKAGFIKRQLVETRQITKH
                     VAQILDSRMNTKYDENDKLIREVKVITLKSKLVSDFRKDFQFYKVREINNYHHAHDAYL
                     NAVVGTALIKKYPKLESEFVYGDYKVYDVRKMIAKSEQEIGKATAKYFFYSNIMNFFKT
                     EITLANGEIRKRPLIETNGETGEIVWDKGRDFATVRKVLSMPQVNIVKKTEVQTGGFSK
                     ESILPKRNSDKLIARKKDWDPKKYGGFDSPTVAYSVLVVAKVEKGKSKKLKSVKELLGI
                     TIMERSSFEKNPIDFLEAKGYKEVKKDLIIKLPKYSLFELENGRKRMLASAGELQKGNE
                     LALPSKYVNFLYLASHYEKLKGSPEDNEQKQLFVEQHKHYLDEIIEQISEFSKRVILAD
                     ANLDKVLSAYNKHRDKPIREQAENIIHLFTLTNLGAPAAFKYFDTTIDRKRYTSTKEVL
                     DATLIHQSITGLYETRIDLSQLGGD"
     CDS             6476..6496
                     /codon_start=1
                     /product="nuclear localization signal of SV40 (simian virus
                     40) large T antigen"
                     /label=SV40 NLS
                     /translation="PKKKRKV"
     promoter        6847..6938
                     /gene="bla"
                     /label=AmpR promoter
ORIGIN
        1 gccttgacgg caaaatccct taacgtgagt tttcgttcca ctgagcgtca gaccccgtag
       61 aaaagatcaa aggatcttct tgagatcctt tttttctgcg cgtaatctgc tgcttgcaaa
      121 caaaaaaacc accgctacca gcggtggttt gtttgccgga tcaagagcta ctaactcttt
      181 ttccgaaggt aactggcttc agcagagcgc agataccaaa tactgttctt ctagtgtagc
      241 cgtagttagg ccaccacttc aagaactctg tagcaccgcc tacatacctc gctctgctaa
      301 tcctgttacc agtggctgct gccagtggcg ataagtcgtg tcttaccggg ttggactcaa
      361 gacgatagtt accggataag gcgcagcggt cgggctgaac ggggggttcg tgctcacagc
      421 ccagcttgga gcgaacgacc tacaccgaac tgagatacct acagcgtgag ctatgagaaa
      481 gcgccacgct tcccgaaggg agaaaggcgg acaggtatcc ggtaagcggc agggtcggaa
      541 caggagagcg cacgagggag cttccagggg gaaacgcctg gtatctttat agtcctgtcg
      601 ggtttcgcca cctctgactt gagcgtcgat ttttgtgatg ctcgtcaggg gggcggagcc
      661 tatggaaaaa cgccagcaac gcggcctttt tacggttcct ggccttttgc tggccttttg
      721 ctcacatgtt ctttcctgcg ttatcccctg attctgtgga taaccgtatt accgcctttg
      781 agtgagctga taccgctcgc cgcagccgaa cgaccgagcg cagcgagtca gtgagcgagg
      841 aagcggaaga gcgcccacct gctcatgatc ggcgcgccag atttgccttt tcaatttcag
      901 aaagaatgct aacccacaga tggttagaga ggcttacgca gcaggtatca tcaagacgat
      961 ctacccgagc aataatctcc aggaaatcaa ataccttccc aagaaggtta aagatgcagt
     1021 caaaagattc aggactaact gcatcaagaa cacagagaaa gatatatttc tcaagatcag
     1081 aagtactatt ccagtatgga cgattcaagg cttgcttcac aaaccaaggc aagtaataga
     1141 gattggagtc tctaaaaagg tagttcccac tgaatcaaag gccatggagt caaagattca
     1201 aatagaggac ctaacagaac tcgccgtaaa gactggcgaa cagttcatac agagtctctt
     1261 acgactcaat gacaagaaga aaatcttcgt caacatggtg gagcacgaca cacttgtcta
     1321 ctccaaaaat atcaaagata cagtctcaga agaccaaagg gcaattgaga cttttcaaca
     1381 aagggtaata tccggaaacc tcctcggatt ccattgccca gctatctgtc actttattgt
     1441 gaagatagtg gaaaaggaag gtggctccta caaatgccat cattgcgata aaggaaaggc
     1501 catcgttgaa gatgcctctg ccgacagtgg tcccaaagat ggacccccac ccacgaggag
     1561 catcgtggaa aaagaagacg ttccaaccac gtcttcaaag caagtggatt gatgtgatat
     1621 ctccactgac gtaagggatg acgcacaatc ccactatcct tcgcaagacc cttcctctat
     1681 ataaggaagt tcatttcatt tggagagaac acgggggact cctgcaggaa aaatggatca
     1741 ttatcttgat attagactta gacctgatcc agaatttcca ccagctcaac ttatgtctgt
     1801 tctttttgga aaacttcatc aagctcttgt tgctcaagga ggagatagaa ttggagtttc
     1861 ttttcctgat cttgatgaat caagatcaag acttggagaa agacttagaa ttcatgcttc
     1921 tgctgatgat cttagagctt tgcttgctag accttggctt gaaggactta gagatcatct
     1981 tcaatttgga gaaccagctg ttgttccaca tccaactcct tatagacaag tttcaagagt
     2041 tcaagctaaa tctaatccag aaagacttag aagaagactt atgagaagac atgatctttc
     2101 tgaagaagaa gctagaaaaa gaattcctga tactgttgct agagctttgg atttgccttt
     2161 tgttacactt agatcacaat ctactggaca acattttaga ctttttatta gacatggacc
     2221 acttcaagtt actgctgaag aaggaggatt tacttgttat ggactttcta agggaggttt
     2281 tgttccttgg tttggatctg gagctactaa tttttctctt cttaagcaag ctggagatgt
     2341 tgaagaaaat cctggaccca tggataagaa gtactctatc ggactcgcta tcggaactaa
     2401 ctctgtggga tgggctgtga tcaccgatga gtacaaggtg ccatctaaga agttcaaggt
     2461 tctcggaaac accgataggc actctatcaa gaaaaacctt atcggtgctc tcctcttcga
     2521 ttctggtgaa actgctgagg ctaccagact caagagaacc gctagaagaa ggtacaccag
     2581 aagaaagaac aggatctgct acctccaaga gatcttctct aacgagatgg ctaaagtgga
     2641 tgattcattc ttccacaggc tcgaagagtc attcctcgtg gaagaagata agaagcacga
     2701 gaggcaccct atcttcggaa acatcgttga tgaggtggca taccacgaga agtaccctac
     2761 tatctaccac ctcagaaaga agctcgttga ttctactgat aaggctgatc tcaggctcat
     2821 ctacctcgct ctcgctcaca tgatcaagtt cagaggacac ttcctcatcg agggtgatct
     2881 caaccctgat aactctgatg tggataagtt gttcatccag ctcgtgcaga cctacaacca
     2941 gcttttcgaa gagaacccta tcaacgcttc aggtgtggat gctaaggcta tcctctctgc
     3001 taggctctct aagtcaagaa ggcttgagaa cctcattgct cagctccctg gtgagaagaa
     3061 gaacggactt ttcggaaact tgatcgctct ctctctcgga ctcaccccta acttcaagtc
     3121 taacttcgat ctcgctgagg atgcaaagct ccagctctca aaggatacct acgatgatga
     3181 tctcgataac ctcctcgctc agatcggaga tcagtacgct gatttgttcc tcgctgctaa
     3241 gaacctctct gatgctatcc tcctcagtga tatcctcaga gtgaacaccg agatcaccaa
     3301 ggctccactc tcagcttcta tgatcaagag atacgatgag caccaccagg atctcacact
     3361 tctcaaggct cttgttagac agcagctccc agagaagtac aaagagattt tcttcgatca
     3421 gtctaagaac ggatacgctg gttacatcga tggtggtgca tctcaagaag agttctacaa
     3481 gttcatcaag cctatcctcg agaagatgga tggaaccgag gaactcctcg tgaagctcaa
     3541 tagagaggat cttctcagaa agcagaggac cttcgataac ggatctatcc ctcatcagat
     3601 ccacctcgga gagttgcacg ctatccttag aaggcaagag gatttctacc cattcctcaa
     3661 ggataacagg gaaaagattg agaagattct caccttcaga atcccttact acgtgggacc
     3721 tctcgctaga ggaaactcaa gattcgcttg gatgaccaga aagtctgagg aaaccatcac
     3781 cccttggaac ttcgaagagg tggtggataa gggtgctagt gctcagtctt tcatcgagag
     3841 gatgaccaac ttcgataaga accttccaaa cgagaaggtg ctccctaagc actctttgct
     3901 ctacgagtac ttcaccgtgt acaacgagtt gaccaaggtt aagtacgtga ccgagggaat
     3961 gaggaagcct gcttttttgt caggtgagca aaagaaggct atcgttgatc tcttgttcaa
     4021 gaccaacaga aaggtgaccg tgaagcagct caaagaggat tacttcaaga aaatcgagtg
     4081 cttcgattca gttgagattt ctggtgttga ggataggttc aacgcatctc tcggaaccta
     4141 ccacgatctc ctcaagatca ttaaggataa ggatttcttg gataacgagg aaaacgagga
     4201 tatcttggag gatatcgttc ttaccctcac cctctttgaa gatagagaga tgattgaaga
     4261 aaggctcaag acctacgctc atctcttcga tgataaggtg atgaagcagt tgaagagaag
     4321 aagatacact ggttggggaa ggctctcaag aaagctcatt aacggaatca gggataagca
     4381 gtctggaaag acaatccttg atttcctcaa gtctgatgga ttcgctaaca gaaacttcat
     4441 gcagctcatc cacgatgatt ctctcacctt taaagaggat atccagaagg ctcaggtttc
     4501 aggacagggt gatagtctcc atgagcatat cgctaacctc gctggatctc ctgcaatcaa
     4561 gaagggaatc ctccagactg tgaaggttgt ggatgagttg gtgaaggtga tgggaaggca
     4621 taagcctgag aacatcgtga tcgaaatggc tagagagaac cagaccactc agaagggaca
     4681 gaagaactct agggaaagga tgaagaggat cgaggaaggt atcaaagagc ttggatctca
     4741 gatcctcaaa gagcaccctg ttgagaacac tcagctccag aatgagaagc tctacctcta
     4801 ctacctccag aacggaaggg atatgtatgt ggatcaagag ttggatatca acaggctctc
     4861 tgattacgat gttgatgcta tcgtgccaca gtcattcttg aaggatgatt ctatcgataa
     4921 caaggtgctc accaggtctg ataagaacag gggtaagagt gataacgtgc caagtgaaga
     4981 ggttgtgaag aaaatgaaga actattggag gcagctcctc aacgctaagc tcatcactca
     5041 gagaaagttc gataacttga ctaaggctga gaggggagga ctctctgaat tggataaggc
     5101 aggattcatc aagaggcagc ttgtggaaac caggcagatc actaagcacg ttgcacagat
     5161 cctcgattct aggatgaaca ccaagtacga tgagaacgat aagttgatca gggaagtgaa
     5221 ggttatcacc ctcaagtcaa agctcgtgtc tgatttcaga aaggatttcc aattctacaa
     5281 ggtgagggaa atcaacaact accaccacgc tcacgatgct taccttaacg ctgttgttgg
     5341 aaccgctctc atcaagaagt atcctaagct cgagtcagag ttcgtgtacg gtgattacaa
     5401 ggtgtacgat gtgaggaaga tgatcgctaa gtctgagcaa gagatcggaa aggctaccgc
     5461 taagtatttc ttctactcta acatcatgaa tttcttcaag accgagatta ccctcgctaa
     5521 cggtgagatc agaaagaggc cactcatcga gacaaacggt gaaacaggtg agatcgtgtg
     5581 ggataaggga agggatttcg ctaccgttag aaaggtgctc tctatgccac aggtgaacat
     5641 cgttaagaaa accgaggtgc agaccggtgg attctctaaa gagtctatcc tccctaagag
     5701 gaactctgat aagctcattg ctaggaagaa ggattgggac cctaagaaat acggtggttt
     5761 cgattctcct accgtggctt actctgttct cgttgtggct aaggttgaga agggaaagag
     5821 taagaagctc aagtctgtta aggaacttct cggaatcact atcatggaaa ggtcatcttt
     5881 cgagaagaac ccaatcgatt tcctcgaggc taagggatac aaagaggtta agaaggatct
     5941 catcatcaag ctcccaaagt actcactctt cgaactcgag aacggtagaa agaggatgct
     6001 cgcttctgct ggtgagcttc aaaagggaaa cgagcttgct ctcccatcta agtacgttaa
     6061 ctttctttac ctcgcttctc actacgagaa gttgaaggga tctccagaag ataacgagca
     6121 gaagcaactt ttcgttgagc agcacaagca ctacttggat gagatcatcg agcagatctc
     6181 tgagttctct aaaagggtga tcctcgctga tgcaaacctc gataaggtgt tgtctgctta
     6241 caacaagcac agagataagc ctatcaggga acaggcagag aacatcatcc atctcttcac
     6301 ccttaccaac ctcggtgctc ctgctgcttt caagtacttc gatacaacca tcgataggaa
     6361 gagatacacc tctaccaaag aagtgctcga tgctaccctc atccatcagt ctatcactgg
     6421 actctacgag actaggatcg atctctcaca gctcggtggt gattcaaggg ctgatcctaa
     6481 gaagaagagg aaggtttgac gtcgacgata tgaagatgaa gatgaaatat ttggtgtgtc
     6541 aaataaaaag cttgtgtgct taagtttgtg tttttttctt ggcttgttgt gttatgaatt
     6601 tgtggctttt tctaatatta aatgaatgta agatcacatt ataatgaata aacaaatgtt
     6661 tctataatcc attgtgaatg ttttgttgga tctcttctgc agcatataac tactgtatgt
     6721 gctatggtat ggactatgga atatgattaa agataagcca gagctctggt gacggacgtg
     6781 ggcaggtgtg atgaaaagcc ttagggtcag gtggcacttt tcggggaaat gtgcgatgaa
     6841 cccctatttg tttatttttc taaatacatt caaatatgta tccgctaatg agacaataac
     6901 cctgataaat gcttcaatta tattgaaaaa ggaagagtat gagtatccaa catttccgtg
     6961 tcgcccttat tccctttttt gcggccttct gccttcctgt ttttgctcac ccagaaacgc
     7021 tggtgaaagt aaaagatgct gaagatcagt tgggtgcccg agtgggttac attgaactgg
     7081 atctcaacag cggcaaaatc ttagagagtt ttcgccccga agaacgcttc ccaatgatga
     7141 gcactttcaa agttctgcta tgtggcgcgg tgttatcccg tattgatgct gggcaagagc
     7201 aactcggtcg ccgcatacac tattctcaga atgacttggt tgagtattca ccagtcacag
     7261 aaaagcatct tacggatggc atgacagtaa gagaattatg tagtgctgcc ataaccatga
     7321 gtgataacac tgcggccaac ttacttctga caacgattgg aggaccgaag gagctaaccg
     7381 cttttttgca caacatgggg gatcatgtaa ctcgccttga tcgttgggaa ccggagctga
     7441 atgaagccat accaaacgac gagcgtgaca ccacgatgcc tgtagcaatg gcaacaactc
     7501 tccgcaaact attaactggc gaactactta ctcttgcttc acgccagcaa ctcattgact
     7561 ggatggaggc ggacaaagtt gcaggaccac ttctgcgctc ggcacttccg gctggctggt
     7621 ttattgctga taaatctgga gccggtgagc gtgggtctcg cggtatcatt gcagcactgg
     7681 ggccagatgg taagccctcc cgtatcgtag ttatctacac gacggggagt caggcaacta
     7741 tggatgaacg aaatagacag atcgctgaga taggtgcctc actgattaag cattggtaac
     7801 tgtcagacga agggaaataa atagtagccc gcctgatgtg cgggcttttt tttggtggtg
     7861 gttaccagtg tcgcttagct accgtaggtc ctcttaggcg gtccgattag cgacatagtc
     7921 atcaat
//
