[The description below was written by a language model from this plasmid's Addgene catalogue record and the feature table of its GenBank file.]
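Description:
pMOD_A0801 is a 7,926 bp "Module A" plasmid from a modular plant genome-engineering toolkit, built on the pMOD_A1001 backbone by Gibson cloning and classed as a CRISPR vector. It is maintained in E. coli from a high-copy ColE1/pUC-type origin with ampicillin selection. The feature table annotates the bla (AmpR) promoter but not the resistance coding sequence itself, so the annotation of the backbone appears incomplete.

The payload is a single plant expression cassette in which the strong constitutive CaMV 35S promoter drives a synthetic Csy4-P2A-AtCas9_dead open reading frame, closed by an HSP terminator according to the catalogue description. Neither the Csy4 segment nor the terminator is annotated in the feature table, although there is unannotated space between the promoter and P2A where Csy4 would be expected. The P2A peptide from porcine teschovirus-1 causes ribosomal skipping, so one transcript yields two separate proteins. Csy4 is an RNA endoribonuclease commonly used to cut multiple guide RNAs out of a polycistronic transcript. The second protein is Streptococcus pyogenes Cas9 carrying the D10A (RuvC) and H840A (HNH) mutations, followed by a C-terminal SV40 nuclear localization signal. The "At" prefix probably indicates an Arabidopsis-adapted coding sequence, though the record does not define it. This dead Cas9 still binds DNA under guide RNA direction but cannot cleave it.

As a module, the plasmid supplies the Cas9 component and carries no annotated guide RNA cassette; it is presumably meant to be combined with other toolkit modules. It suits multiplexed, Csy4-processed guide arrays for nuclease-free targeting in plant cells, although the record does not specify a downstream application.
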