Addgene plasmid #91022: pMOD_A0801
Purpose: Module A, Promoter: 35S, Gene: Csy4-P2A-AtCas9_dead (D10A + H840A), Terminator: HSP
Depositing lab: Daniel Voytas. Depositing organization: University of Minnesota. Publication: A multi-purpose toolkit to enable advanced genome engineering in plants. Cermak T, Curtin SJ, Gil-Humanes J, Cegan R, Kono TJY, Konecna E, Belanto JJ, Starker CG, Mathre JW, Greenstein RL, Voytas DF. Plant Cell. 2017 May 18. pii: tpc.00922.2016. doi: 10.1105/tpc.16.00922. PubMed 28522548.
Backbone
  Vector backbone: pMOD_A1001
  Vector type: CRISPR
Growth in bacteria
  Bacterial resistance: Ampicillin, 100 μg/mL
  Growth temperature: 37°C
  Growth strain: DH5alpha
  Copy number: High Copy
Gene/Insert
  Gene/Insert name: Csy4-P2A-AtCas9_dead (D10A + H840A)
  Species: Synthetic
  Mutation: D10A, H840A
  Promoter: 35S
  Cloning method: Gibson Cloning
  Sequencing primers: 5′ unknown
Terms and licenses: Academic/Nonprofit Terms; Industry Terms: Not Available to Industry
How to cite: pMOD_A0801 was a gift from Daniel Voytas (Addgene plasmid # 91022 ; http://n2t.net/addgene:91022 ; RRID:Addgene_91022)
